Addgene plasmid #52401: pEGFP-Kif2A
Purpose: Expresses GFP-tagged Kif2A in mammalian cells under the CMV promoter
Depositing lab: Gohta Goshima & Ryota Uehara. Publication: Aurora B and Kif2A control microtubule length for assembly of a functional central spindle during anaphase. Uehara R, Tsukada Y, Kamasaki T, Poser I, Yoda K, Gerlich DW, Goshima G. J Cell Biol. 2013 Aug 19;202(4):623-36. doi: 10.1083/jcb.201302123. PubMed 23960144.
Backbone
  Vector backbone: pEGFP-C1
  Backbone manufacturer: Clontech
  Total vector size (bp): 6849
  Vector type: Mammalian Expression
  Selectable markers: Neomycin (select with G418)
Growth in bacteria
  Bacterial resistance: Kanamycin, 50 μg/mL
  Growth temperature: 37°C
  Growth strain: DH5alpha
  Copy number: High Copy
Gene/Insert
  Gene/Insert name: Kif2A
  Species: H. sapiens (human)
  Insert size (bp): 2121
  GenBank ID: NM_004520.4
  Entrez Gene: KIF2A (a.k.a. CDCBM3, HK2, KIF2)
  Promoter: CMV
  Tag / fusion protein: EGFP (N terminal on insert)
  Cloning method: Restriction Enzyme; 5′ cloning site EcoRI (not destroyed); 3′ cloning site SalI (not destroyed)
  Sequencing primers: 5′ TGGTCCTGCTGGAGTTCGTG; 3′ ATTTTATGTTTCAGGTTC
Terms and licenses: Academic/Nonprofit Terms; Industry Terms: Not Available to Industry
How to cite: pEGFP-Kif2A was a gift from Gohta Goshima & Ryota Uehara (Addgene plasmid # 52401 ; http://n2t.net/addgene:52401 ; RRID:Addgene_52401)
