[The description below was written by a language model from this plasmid's Addgene catalogue record and pLannotate feature annotations shown in this document.]
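Description:
pEGFP-Kif2A is a 6,849 bp mammalian expression plasmid built on the Clontech pEGFP-C1 backbone, designed to produce human KIF2A with EGFP fused to its N-terminus. Transcription is driven by the human cytomegalovirus immediate-early enhancer and promoter. The EGFP coding sequence comes first, followed by a short stretch of multiple cloning site that acts as a linker into the roughly 2.1 kb KIF2A open reading frame, which was inserted between EcoRI and SalI sites that both remain intact. An SV40 polyadenylation signal downstream of the remaining polylinker terminates the transcript. The small large T antigen fragment annotated just upstream of it is most likely part of this SV40-derived region rather than a functional coding element.

In bacteria the plasmid replicates at high copy from a ColE1/pUC-type origin, and it also carries an f1 phage origin that permits single-stranded DNA production. A single Tn5 aminoglycoside phosphotransferase gene serves both hosts. A bacterial bla-type promoter drives it for kanamycin selection in E. coli, while the adjacent SV40 enhancer/early promoter drives it for G418 selection of stably transfected mammalian cells, with an HSV TK polyadenylation signal ending the cassette. The short ble and bGH poly(A) fragments in the annotation appear to be backbone remnants or partial matches.

KIF2A is a kinesin family member with microtubule depolymerizing activity that is required for normal spindle dynamics and progression through mitosis. The construct allows the fluorescent fusion protein to be expressed in mammalian cells, and it was deposited with work on how Aurora B and Kif2A control microtubule length during central spindle assembly in anaphase.
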