Features (pLannotate 1.2.2; 16 found; start..end, strand, type, name):
     61..364     +  enhancer       CMV enhancer: human cytomegalovirus immediate early enhancer
    365..568     +  promoter       CMV promoter: human cytomegalovirus (CMV) immediate early promoter
    613..1329    +  CDS            EGFP: EGFP is a basic (constitutively fluorescent) green fluorescent protein published in 1996, derived from Aequorea victoria. It is reported to be a rapidly-maturing weak dimer with moderate acid sensitivity.
   1330..1365    +  misc_feature   MCS (fragment): multiple cloning site
   1366..3483    +  CDS            KIF2A: KIF2A_HUMAN - Also known as KIF2, KNS2. Experimental evidence at protein level: Swiss-Prot protein existence level 1. Plus end-directed microtubule-dependent motor required for normal brain development. May regulate microtubule dynamics during axonal growth. Required for normal progression through mitosis. Required for normal congress of chromosomes at the metaphase plate. Required for normal spindle dynamics during mitosis. Promotes spindle turnover. Implicated in formation of bipolar mitotic spindles. Has microtubule depolymerization activity. From Homo sapiens (Human).
   3486..3513    +  misc_feature   MCS (fragment): multiple cloning site
   3530..3614    +  CDS            large T antigen (fragment): large T antigen from SV40 (simian virus 40)
   3637..3758    +  polyA_signal   SV40 poly(A) signal: SV40 polyadenylation signal
   3792..4220    -  rep_origin     f1 ori (sequence partly withheld): f1 bacteriophage origin of replication; arrow indicates direction of (+) strand synthesis
   4247..4351    +  promoter       AmpR promoter: bla
   4353..4710    +  promoter       SV40 promoter: SV40 enhancer and early promoter
   4745..5539    +  CDS            NeoR/KanR: aminoglycoside phosphotransferase from Tn5; aph(3')-II (or nptII); confers resistance to neomycin, kanamycin, and G418 (Geneticin®)
   5560..5712    +  CDS            ble (fragment): BLE_KLEPN - Experimental evidence at protein level: Swiss-Prot protein existence level 1. Binding protein with a strong affinity to the bleomycin family of antibiotics. Binds to CL990; an antimitotic-antibiotic compound. From Klebsiella pneumoniae.
   5771..5818    +  polyA_signal   HSV TK poly(A) signal: herpes simplex virus thymidine kinase polyadenylation signal (Cole and Stacy, 1985)
   5909..5925    -  polyA_signal   bGH poly(A) signal (fragment): bovine growth hormone polyadenylation signal
   6147..6735    +  rep_origin     ori: high-copy-number ColE1/pMB1/pBR322/pUC origin of replication
>Addgene plasmid #52401 | pEGFP-Kif2A | depositor full sequence | sequence record 81224 | pEGFP-Kif2A sequence 6849 bps
TAGTTATTAATAGTAATCAATTACGGGGTCATTAGTTCATAGCCCATATATGGAGTTCCGCGTTACATAA
CTTACGGTAAATGGCCCGCCTGGCTGACCGCCCAACGACCCCCGCCCATTGACGTCAATAATGACGTATG
TTCCCATAGTAACGCCAATAGGGACTTTCCATTGACGTCAATGGGTGGAGTATTTACGGTAAACTGCCCA
CTTGGCAGTACATCAAGTGTATCATATGCCAAGTACGCCCCCTATTGACGTCAATGACGGTAAATGGCCC
GCCTGGCATTATGCCCAGTACATGACCTTATGGGACTTTCCTACTTGGCAGTACATCTACGTATTAGTCA
TCGCTATTACCATGGTGATGCGGTTTTGGCAGTACATCAATGGGCGTGGATAGCGGTTTGACTCACGGGG
ATTTCCAAGTCTCCACCCCATTGACGTCAATGGGAGTTTGTTTTGGCACCAAAATCAACGGGACTTTCCA
AAATGTCGTAACAACTCCGCCCCATTGACGCAAATGGGCGGTAGGCGTGTACGGTGGGAGGTCTATATAA
GCAGAGCTGGTTTAGTGAACCGTCAGATCCGCTAGCGCTACCGGTCGCCACCATGGTGAGCAAGGGCGAG
GAGCTGTTCACCGGGGTGGTGCCCATCCTGGTCGAGCTGGACGGCGACGTAAACGGCCACAAGTTCAGCG
TGTCCGGCGAGGGCGAGGGCGATGCCACCTACGGCAAGCTGACCCTGAAGTTCATCTGCACCACCGGCAA
GCTGCCCGTGCCCTGGCCCACCCTCGTGACCACCCTGACCTACGGCGTGCAGTGCTTCAGCCGCTACCCC
GACCACATGAAGCAGCACGACTTCTTCAAGTCCGCCATGCCCGAAGGCTACGTCCAGGAGCGCACCATCT
TCTTCAAGGACGACGGCAACTACAAGACCCGCGCCGAGGTGAAGTTCGAGGGCGACACCCTGGTGAACCG
CATCGAGCTGAAGGGCATCGACTTCAAGGAGGACGGCAACATCCTGGGGCACAAGCTGGAGTACAACTAC
AACAGCCACAACGTCTATATCATGGCCGACAAGCAGAAGAACGGCATCAAGGTGAACTTCAAGATCCGCC
ACAACATCGAGGACGGCAGCGTGCAGCTCGCCGACCACTACCAGCAGAACACCCCCATCGGCGACGGCCC
CGTGCTGCTGCCCGACAACCACTACCTGAGCACCCAGTCCGCCCTGAGCAAAGACCCCAACGAGAAGCGC
GATCACATGGTCCTGCTGGAGTTCGTGACCGCCGCCGGGATCACTCTCGGCATGGACGAGCTGTACAAGT
CCGGACTCAGATCTCGAGCTCAAGCTTCGAATTCTATGGCAACGGCCAACTTCGGCAAGATCCAGATCGG
GATTTACGTGGAGATCAAGCGCAGCGATGGCCGAATACATCAAGCAATGGTAACATCTTTAAATGAAGAT
AATGAAAGTGTAACTGTTGAATGGATAGAAAATGGAGATACAAAAGGCAAAGAGATTGACCTGGAGAGCA
TCTTTTCACTTAACCCTGACCTTGTTCCTGATGAAGAAATTGAACCCAGTCCAGAAACACCTCCACCTCC
AGCATCCTCAGCCAAAGTAAACAAAATTGTAAAGAATCGACGGACTGTAGCTTCTATTAAGAATGACCCT
CCTTCAAGAGATAATAGAGTGGTTGGTTCAGCACGTGCACGGCCCAGTCAATTTCCTGAACAGTCTTCCT
CTGCACAACAGAATGGTAGTGTTTCAGATATATCTCCAGTTCAAGCTGCAAAAAAGGAATTTGGACCCCC
TTCACGTAGAAAATCTAATTGTGTGAAAGAAGTAGAAAAACTGCAAGAAAAACGAGAGAAAAGGAGATTG
CAACAGCAAGAACTTAGAGAAAAAAGAGCCCAGGACGTTGATGCTACAAACCCAAATTATGAAATTATGT
GTATGATCAGAGACTTTAGAGGAAGTTTGGATTATAGACCATTAACAACAGCAGATCCTATTGATGAACA
TAGGATATGTGTGTGTGTAAGAAAACGACCACTCAATAAAAAAGAAACTCAAATGAAAGATCTTGATGTA
ATCACAATTCCTAGTAAAGATGTTGTGATGGTACATGAACCAAAACAAAAAGTAGATTTAACAAGGTACC
TAGAAAACCAAACATTTCGTTTTGATTATGCCTTTGATGACTCAGCTCCTAATGAGATGGTGTATCGCTT
CACAGCTAGACCACTAGTGGAAACTATATTTGAAAGGGGAATGGCTACATGCTTTGCTTATGGGCAGACT
GGAAGTGGAAAAACTCATACTATGGGTGGTGACTTTTCAGGAAAGAACCAAGATTGTTCTAAAGGAATTT
ATGCATTAGCAGCTCGAGATGTCTTTTTAATGCTAAAGAAGCCAAACTATAAGAAGCTAGAACTTCAAGT
ATATGCAACCTTCTTTGAAATTTATAGTGGAAAGGTGTTTGACTTGCTAAACAGGAAAACAAAATTAAGA
GTTCTAGAAGATGGAAAACAGCAGGTTCAAGTGGTGGGATTACAGGAACGGGAGGTCAAATGTGTTGAAG
ATGTACTGAAACTCATTGACATAGGCAACAGTTGCAGAACATCCGGTCAAACATCTGCAAATGCACATTC
ATCTCGGAGCCATGCAGTGTTTCAGATTATTCTTAGAAGGAAAGGAAAACTACATGGCAAATTTTCTCTC
ATTGATTTGGCTGGAAATGAAAGAGGAGCTGATACTTCCAGTGCGGACAGGCAAACTAGGCTTGAAGGTG
CTGAAATTAATAAAAGCCTTTTAGCACTCAAGGAGTGCATCAGAGCCTTAGGTAGAAATAAACCTCATAC
TCCTTTCCGTGCAAGTAAACTCACTCAGGTGTTAAGAGATTCTTTCATAGGTGAAAACTCTCGTACCTGC
ATGATTGCCACAATCTCTCCAGGAATGGCATCCTGTGAAAATACTCTTAATACATTAAGATATGCAAATA
GGGTCAAAGAATTGACTGTAGATCCAACTGCTGCTGGTGATGTTCGTCCAATAATGCACCATCCACCAAA
CCAGATTGATGACTTAGAGACACAGTGGGGTGTGGGGAGTTCCCCTCAGAGAGATGATCTAAAACTTCTT
TGTGAACAAAATGAAGAAGAAGTCTCTCCACAGTTGTTTACTTTCCACGAAGCTGTTTCACAAATGGTAG
AAATGGAAGAACAAGTTGTAGAAGATCACAGGGCAGTGTTCCAGGAATCTATTCGGTGGTTAGAAGATGA
AAAGGCCCTCTTAGAGATGACTGAAGAAGTAGATTATGATGTCGATTCATATGCTACACAACTTGAAGCT
ATTCTTGAGCAAAAAATAGACATTTTAACTGAACTGCGGGATAAAGTGAAATCTTTCCGTGCAGCTCTAC
AAGAGGAGGAACAAGCCAGCAAGCAAATCAACCCGAAGAGACCCCGTGCCCTTTAAGTCGACGGTACCGC
GGGCCCGGGATCCACCGGATCTAGATAACTGATCATAATCAGCCATACCACATTTGTAGAGGTTTTACTT
GCTTTAAAAAACCTCCCACACCTCCCCCTGAACCTGAAACATAAAATGAATGCAATTGTTGTTGTTAACT
TGTTTATTGCAGCTTATAATGGTTACAAATAAAGCAATAGCATCACAAATTTCACAAATAAAGCATTTTT
TTCACTGCATTCTAGTTGTGGTTTGTCCAAACTCATCAATGTATCTTAACGCGTAAATTGTAAGCGTTAA
TATTTTGTTAAAATTCGCGTTAAATTTTTGTTAAATCAGCTCATTTTTTAACCAATAGGCCGAAATCGGC
AAAATCCCTTATAAATCAAAAGAATAGACCGAGATAGGGT
[37 nt withheld, positions 3891-3927]
AAAGAACGTGGACTCCAACGTCAAAGG
[49 nt withheld, positions 3955-4003]
T
[91 nt withheld, positions 4005-4095]
G
[124 nt withheld, positions 4097-4220]
CAGGTGGCACTTTTCGGGGAAATGTGCGCGGAACCCCTATTTGTTTATTTTTCTAAATACATTCAAATAT
GTATCCGCTCATGAGACAATAACCCTGATAAATGCTTCAATAATATTGAAAAAGGAAGAGTCCTGAGGCG
GAAAGAACCAGCTGTGGAATGTGTGTCAGTTAGGGTGTGGAAAGTCCCCAGGCTCCCCAGCAGGCAGAAG
TATGCAAAGCATGCATCTCAATTAGTCAGCAACCAGGTGTGGAAAGTCCCCAGGCTCCCCAGCAGGCAGA
AGTATGCAAAGCATGCATCTCAATTAGTCAGCAACCATAGTCCCGCCCCTAACTCCGCCCATCCCGCCCC
TAACTCCGCCCAGTTCCGCCCATTCTCCGCCCCATGGCTGACTAATTTTTTTTATTTATGCAGAGGCCGA
GGCCGCCTCGGCCTCTGAGCTATTCCAGAAGTAGTGAGGAGGCTTTTTTGGAGGCCTAGGCTTTTGCAAA
GATCGATCAAGAGACAGGATGAGGATCGTTTCGCATGATTGAACAAGATGGATTGCACGCAGGTTCTCCG
GCCGCTTGGGTGGAGAGGCTATTCGGCTATGACTGGGCACAACAGACAATCGGCTGCTCTGATGCCGCCG
TGTTCCGGCTGTCAGCGCAGGGGCGCCCGGTTCTTTTTGTCAAGACCGACCTGTCCGGTGCCCTGAATGA
ACTGCAAGACGAGGCAGCGCGGCTATCGTGGCTGGCCACGACGGGCGTTCCTTGCGCAGCTGTGCTCGAC
GTTGTCACTGAAGCGGGAAGGGACTGGCTGCTATTGGGCGAAGTGCCGGGGCAGGATCTCCTGTCATCTC
ACCTTGCTCCTGCCGAGAAAGTATCCATCATGGCTGATGCAATGCGGCGGCTGCATACGCTTGATCCGGC
TACCTGCCCATTCGACCACCAAGCGAAACATCGCATCGAGCGAGCACGTACTCGGATGGAAGCCGGTCTT
GTCGATCAGGATGATCTGGACGAAGAGCATCAGGGGCTCGCGCCAGCCGAACTGTTCGCCAGGCTCAAGG
CGAGCATGCCCGACGGCGAGGATCTCGTCGTGACCCATGGCGATGCCTGCTTGCCGAATATCATGGTGGA
AAATGGCCGCTTTTCTGGATTCATCGACTGTGGCCGGCTGGGTGTGGCGGACCGCTATCAGGACATAGCG
TTGGCTACCCGTGATATTGCTGAAGAGCTTGGCGGCGAATGGGCTGACCGCTTCCTCGTGCTTTACGGTA
TCGCCGCTCCCGATTCGCAGCGCATCGCCTTCTATCGCCTTCTTGACGAGTTCTTCTGAGCGGGACTCTG
GGGTTCGAAATGACCGACCAAGCGACGCCCAACCTGCCATCACGAGATTTCGATTCCACCGCCGCCTTCT
ATGAAAGGTTGGGCTTCGGAATCGTTTTCCGGGACGCCGGCTGGATGATCCTCCAGCGCGGGGATCTCAT
GCTGGAGTTCTTCGCCCACCCTAGGGGGAGGCTAACTGAAACACGGAAGGAGACAATACCGGAAGGAACC
CGCGCTATGACGGCAATAAAAAGACAGAATAAAACGCACGGTGTTGGGTCGTTTGTTCATAAACGCGGGG
TTCGGTCCCAGGGCTGGCACTCTGTCGATACCCCACCGAGACCCCATTGGGGCCAATACGCCCGCGTTTC
TTCCTTTTCCCCACCCCACCCCCCAAGTTCGGGTGAAGGCCCAGGGCTCGCAGCCAACGTCGGGGCGGCA
GGCCCTGCCATAGCCTCAGGTTACTCATATATACTTTAGATTGATTTAAAACTTCATTTTTAATTTAAAA
GGATCTAGGTGAAGATCCTTTTTGATAATCTCATGACCAAAATCCCTTAACGTGAGTTTTCGTTCCACTG
AGCGTCAGACCCCGTAGAAAAGATCAAAGGATCTTCTTGAGATCCTTTTTTTCTGCGCGTAATCTGCTGC
TTGCAAACAAAAAAACCACCGCTACCAGCGGTGGTTTGTTTGCCGGATCAAGAGCTACCAACTCTTTTTC
CGAAGGTAACTGGCTTCAGCAGAGCGCAGATACCAAATACTGTCCTTCTAGTGTAGCCGTAGTTAGGCCA
CCACTTCAAGAACTCTGTAGCACCGCCTACATACCTCGCTCTGCTAATCCTGTTACCAGTGGCTGCTGCC
AGTGGCGATAAGTCGTGTCTTACCGGGTTGGACTCAAGACGATAGTTACCGGATAAGGCGCAGCGGTCGG
GCTGAACGGGGGGTTCGTGCACACAGCCCAGCTTGGAGCGAACGACCTACACCGAACTGAGATACCTACA
GCGTGAGCTATGAGAAAGCGCCACGCTTCCCGAAGGGAGAAAGGCGGACAGGTATCCGGTAAGCGGCAGG
GTCGGAACAGGAGAGCGCACGAGGGAGCTTCCAGGGGGAAACGCCTGGTATCTTTATAGTCCTGTCGGGT
TTCGCCACCTCTGACTTGAGCGTCGATTTTTGTGATGCTCGTCAGGGGGGCGGAGCCTATGGAAAAACGC
CAGCAACGCGGCCTTTTTACGGTTCCTGGCCTTTTGCTGGCCTTTTGCTCACATGTTCTTTCCTGCGTTA
TCCCCTGATTCTGTGGATAACCGTATTACCGCCATGCAT
