>Addgene plasmid #52401 | pEGFP-Kif2A | addgene partial sequence | sequence record 82564 | EGFP-C 5'-CATGGTCCTGCTGGAGTTCGTG-3'
TCTCGGCATGGACGAGCTGTACAAGTCCGGACTCAGATCTCGAGCTCAAGCTTCGAATTCTATGGCAACG
GCCAACTTCGGCAAGATCCAGATCGGGATTTACGTGGAGATCAAGCGCAGCGATGGCCGAATACATCAAG
CAATGGTAACATCTTTAAATGAAGATAATGAAAGTGTAACTGTTGAATGGATAGAAAATGGAGATACAAA
AGGCAAAGAGATTGACCTGGAGAGCATCTTTTCACTTAACCCTGACCTTGTTCCTGATGAAGAAATTGAA
CCCAGTCCAGAAACACCTCCACCTCCAGCATCCTCAGCCAAAGTAAACAAAATTGTAAAGAATCGACGGA
CTGTAGCTTCTATTAAGAATGACCCTCCTTCAAGAGATAATAGAGTGGTTGGTTCAGCACGTGCACGGCC
CAGTCAATTTCCTGAACAGTCTTCCTCTGCACAACAGAATGGTAGTGTTTCAGATATATCTCCAGTTCAA
GCTGCAAAAAAGGAATTTGGACCCCCTTCACGTAGAAAATCTAATTGTGTGAAAGAAGTAGAAAAACTGC
AAGAAAAACGAGAGAAAAGGAGATTGCAACAGCAAGAACTTAGAGAAAAAAGAGCCCAGGACGTTGATGC
TACAAACCCAAATTATGAAATTATGTGTATGATCAGAGACTTTAGAGGAAGTTTGGATTATAGACCATTA
ACAACAGCAGATCCTATTGATGAACATAGGATATGTGTGTGTGTAAGAAAACGACCACTCAATAAAAAAG
AAACTCAAATGAAAGATCTTGATGTAATCACAATTCCTAGTAAAGATGTTGTGATGGTACATGAACCAAA
ACAAAAAGTAGATTTAACAAGGTACCTAGAAAACCAAACATTTCGTTTTGATTATGCCTTTGATGACTCA
GCTCCTAATGAGATGGTGTATCGCTTCACAGCTAGACCACTAGTGGAAACTATATTTGAAAGGGGAATGG
CTACATGCTTTGCTTATGGGCAGACTGG
