>Addgene plasmid #52401 | pEGFP-Kif2A | addgene partial sequence | sequence record 82565 | SV40pA-R 5'-GAAATTTGTGATGCTATTGC-3'
AGCTGCAATAAACAAGTTAACAACAACAATTGCATTCATTTTATGTTTCAGGTTCAGGGGGAGGTGTGGG
AGGTTTTTTAAAGCAAGTAAAACCTCTACAAATGTGGTATGGCTGATTATGATCAGTTATCTAGATCCGG
TGGATCCCGGGCCCGCGGTACCGTCGACTTAAAGGGCACGGGGTCTCTTCGGGTTGATTTGCTTGCTGGC
TTGTTCCTCCTCTTGTAGAGCTGCACGGAAAGATTTCACTTTATCCCGCAGTTCAGTTAAAATGTCTATT
TTTTGCTCAAGAATAGCTTCAAGTTGTGTAGCATATGAATCGACATCATAATCTACTTCTTCAGTCATCT
CTAAGAGGGCCTTTTCATCTTCTAACCACCGAATAGATTCCTGGAACACTGCCCTGTGATCTTCTACAAC
TTGTTCTTCCATTTCTACCATTTGTGAAACAGCTTCGTGGAAAGTAAACAACTGTGGAGAGACTTCTTCT
TCATTTTGTTCACAAAGAAGTTTTAGATCATCTCTCTGAGGGGAACTCCCCACACCCCACTGTGTCTCTA
AGTCATCAATCTGGTTTGGTGGATGGTGCATTATTGGACGAACATCACCAGCAGCAGTTGGATCTACAGT
CAATTCTTTGACCCTATTTGCATATCTTAATGTATTAAGAGTATTTTCACAGGATGCCATTCCTGGAGAG
ATTGTGGCAATCATGCAGGTACGAGAGTTTTCACCTATGAAAGAATCTCTTAACACCTGAGTGAGTTTAC
TTGCACGGAAAGGAGTATGAGGTTTATTTCTACCTAAGGCTCTGATGCACTCCTTGAGTGCTAAAAGGCT
TTTATTAATTTCAGCACCTTCAAGCCTAGTTTGCCTGTCCGCACTGGAAGTATCAGCTCCTCTTTCATTT
CCAGCCAAATCAATGAGAGAAAATTTGCCATGTAGTTTTCCTTTCCTTCTAAGAATAATCTGAAACACTG
CATGGCTCCGAGATGAATGTGCATTTGCAGATGTTTGACCGGATGTTCTGCAACTGTTGCCTATGTCAAT
GAGTTTCA
